>Addgene plasmid #239825 | pCSCG-TM(DPP4)-Fc-hST3Gal4 WT | addgene full sequence | sequence record 483026 | Addgene NGS Result
GACGGATCGGGAGATCTCCCGATCCCCTATGGTGCACTCTCAGTACAATCTGCTCTGATGCCGCATAGTT
AAGCCAGTATCTGCTCCCTGCTTGTGTGTTGGAGGTCGCTGAGTAGTGCGCGAGCAAAATTTAAGCTACA
ACAAGGCAAGGCTTGACCGACAATTGCATGAAGAATCTGCTTAGGGTTAGGCGTTTTGCGCTGCTTCGCG
ATGTACGGGCCAGATATACGCGTTGACATTGATTATTGACTAGTTATTAATAGTAATCAATTACGGGGTC
ATTAGTTCATAGCCCATATATGGAGTTCCGCGTTACATAACTTACGGTAAATGGCCCGCCTGGCTGACCG
CCCAACGACCCCCGCCCATTGACGTCAATAATGACGTATGTTCCCATAGTAACGCCAATAGGGACTTTCC
ATTGACGTCAATGGGTGGAGTATTTACGGTAAACTGCCCACTTGGCAGTACATCAAGTGTATCATATGCC
AAGTACGCCCCCTATTGACGTCAATGACGGTAAATGGCCCGCCTGGCATTATGCCCAGTACATGACCTTA
TGGGACTTTCCTACTTGGCAGTACATCTACGTATTAGTCATCGCTATTACCATGGTGATGCGGTTTTGGC
AGTACATCAATGGGCGTGGATAGCGGTTTGACTCACGGGGATTTCCAAGTCTCCACCCCATTGACGTCAA
TGGGAGTTTGTTTTGGCACCAAAATCAACGGGACTTTCCAAAATGTCGTAACAACTCCGCCCCATTGACG
CAAATGGGCGGTAGGCGTGTACGGTGGGAGGTCTATATAAGCAGCGCGTTTTGCCTGTACTGGGTCTCTC
TGGTTAGACCAGATCTGAGCCTGGGAGCTCTCTGGCTAACTAGGGAACCCACTGCTTAAGCCTCAATAAA
GCTTGCCTTGAGTGCTTCAAGTAGTGTGTGCCCGTCTGTTGTGTGACTCTGGTAACTAGAGATCCCTCAG
ACCCTTTTAGTCAGTGTGGAAAATCTCTAGCAGTGGCGCCCGAACAGGGACTTGAAAGCGAAAGGGAAAC
CAGAGGAGCTCTCTCGACGCAGGACTCGGCTTGCTGAAGCGCGCACGGCAAGAGGCGAGGGGCGGCGACT
GGTGAGTACGCCAAAAATTTTGACTAGCGGAGGCTAGAAGGAGAGAGATGGGTGCGAGAGCGTCAGTATT
AAGCGGGGGAGAATTAGATCGCGATGGGAAAAAATTCGGTTAAGGCCAGGGGGAAAGAAAAAATATAAAT
TAAAACATATAGTATGGGCAAGCAGGGAGCTAGAACGATTCGCAGTTAATCCTGGCCTGTTAGAAACATC
AGAAGGCTGTAGACAAATACTGGGACAGCTACAACCATCCCTTCAGACAGGATCAGAAGAACTTAGATCA
TTATATAATACAGTAGCAACCCTCTATTGTGTGCATCAAAGGATAGAGATAAAAGACACCAAGGAAGCTT
TAGACAAGATAGAGGAAGAGCAAAACAAAAGTAAGACCACCGCACAGCAAGCGGCCGCTGATCTTCAGAC
CTGGAGGAGGAGATATGAGGGACAATTGGAGAAGTGAATTATATAAATATAAAGTAGTAAAAATTGAACC
ATTAGGAGTAGCACCCACCAAGGCAAAGAGAAGAGTGGTGCAGAGAGAAAAAAGAGCAGTGGGAATAGGA
GCTTTGTTCCTTGGGTTCTTGGGAGCAGCAGGAAGCACTATGGGCGCAGCGTCAATGACGCTGACGGTAC
AGGCCAGACAATTATTGTCTGGTATAGTGCAGCAGCAGAACAATTTGCTGAGGGCTATTGAGGCGCAACA
GCATCTGTTGCAACTCACAGTCTGGGGCATCAAGCAGCTCCAGGCAAGAATCCTGGCTGTGGAAAGATAC
CTAAAGGATCAACAGCTCCTGGGGATTTGGGGTTGCTCTGGAAAACTCATTTGCACCACTGCTGTGCCTT
GGAATGCTAGTTGGAGTAATAAATCTCTGGAACAGATTTGGAATCACACGACCTGGATGGAGTGGGACAG
AGAAATTAACAATTACACAAGCTTAATACACTCCTTAATTGAAGAATCGCAAAACCAGCAAGAAAAGAAT
GAACAAGAATTATTGGAATTAGATAAATGGGCAAGTTTGTGGAATTGGTTTAACATAACAAATTGGCTGT
GGTATATAAAATTATTCATAATGATAGTAGGAGGCTTGGTAGGTTTAAGAATAGTTTTTGCTGTACTTTC
TATAGTGAATAGAGTTAGGCAGGGATATTCACCATTATCGTTTCAGACCCACCTCCCAACCCCGAGGGGA
CCCGACAGGCCCGAAGGAATAGAAGAAGAAGGTGGAGAGAGAGACAGAGACAGATCCATTCGATTAGTGA
ACGGATCCCCCGGGCTGCAGGAATTCGATTAATAGTAATCAATTACGGGGTCATTAGTTCATAGCCCATA
TATGGAGTTCCGCGTTACATAACTTACGGTAAATGGCCCGCCTGGCTGACCGCCCAACGACCCCCGCCCA
TTGACGTCAATAATGACGTATGTTCCCATAGTAACGCCAATAGGGACTTTCCATTGACGTCAATGGGTGG
AGTATTTACGGTAAACTGCCCACTTGGCAGTACATCAAGTGTATCATATGCCAAGTACGCCCCCTATTGA
CGTCAATGACGGTAAATGGCCCGCCTGGCATTATGCCCAGTACATGACCTTATGGGACTTTCCTACTTGG
CAGTACATCTACGTATTAGTCATCGCTATTACCATGGTGATGCGGTTTTGGCAGTACATCAATGGGCGTG
GATAGCGGTTTGACTCACGGGGATTTCCAAGTCTCCACCCCATTGACGTCAATGGGAGTTTGTTTTGGCA
CCAAAATCAACGGGACTTTCCAAAATGTCGTAACAACTCCGCCCCATTGACGCAAATGGGCGGTAGGCGT
GTACGGTGGGAGGTCTATATAAGCAGAGCTGGTTTAGTGAACCGTCAGATCCGCTAGCGCCGCCACCATG
AAGACACCGTGGAAGACCGGTGTTCTTCTGGGACTGCTGGGTGCTGCTGCGCTTGTCACCATCATCACCG
TGCCCGTGGTTCTGCTGTCTAGAACATGCCCACCGTGCCCAGCACCTGAACTCGCGGGGGCACCGTCAGT
CTTCCTCTTCCCCCCAAAACCCAAGGACACCCTCATGATCTCCCGGACCCCTGAGGTCACATGCGTGGTG
GTGGACGTGAGCCACGAAGACCCTGAGGTCAAGTTCAACTGGTACGTGGACGGCGTGGAGGTGCATAATG
CCAAGACAAAGCCGCGGGAGGAGCAGTACAACAGCACGTACCGTGTGGTCAGCGTCCTCACCGTCCTGCA
CCAGGACTGGCTGAATGGCAAGGAGTACAAGTGCAAGGTCTCCAACAAAGCCCTCCCAGCCCCCATCGAG
AAAACCATCTCCAAAGCCAAAGGGCAGCCCCGAGAACCACAGGTGTACACCCTGCCCCCATCCCGGGATG
AGCTGACCAAGAACCAGGTCAGCCTGACCTGCCTGGTCAAAGGCTTCTATCCCAGCGACATCGCCGTGGA
GTGGGAGAGCAATGGGCAGCCGGAGAACAACTACAAGACCACGCCTCCCGTGCTGGACTCCGACGGCTCC
TTCTTCCTCTACAGCAAGCTCACCGTGGACAAGAGCAGGTGGCAGCAGGGGAACGTCTTCTCATGCTCCG
TGATGCATGAGGCTCTGCACAACCACTACACGCAGAAGAGCCTCTCCCTGTCTCCGGGTAAAGGTAGCGG
CTCTGGTAGCGGTTCCGGCTCTAAGGAGCCGTGCCTCCAGGGTGAGGCAGAGAGCAAGGCCTCTAAGCTC
TTTGGCAACTACTCCCGGGATCAGCCCATCTTCCTGCGGCTTGAGGATTATTTCTGGGTCAAGACGCCAT
CTGCTTACGAGCTGCCCTATGGGACCAAGGGGAGTGAGGATCTGCTCCTCCGGGTGCTAGCCATCACCAG
CTCCTCCATCCCCAAGAACATCCAGAGCCTCAGGTGCCGCCGCTGTGTGGTCGTGGGGAACGGGCACCGG
CTGCGGAACAGCTCACTGGGAGATGCCATCAACAAGTACGATGTGGTCATCAGATTGAACAATGCCCCAG
TGGCTGGCTATGAGGGTGACGTGGGCTCCAAGACCACCATGCGTCTCTTCTACCCTGAATCTGCCCACTT
CGACCCCAAAGTAGAAAACAACCCAGACACACTCCTCGTCCTGGTAGCTTTCAAGGCAATGGACTTCCAC
TGGATTGAGACCATCCTGAGTGATAAGAAGCGGGTGCGAAAGGGTTTCTGGAAACAGCCTCCCCTCATCT
GGGATGTCAATCCTAAACAGATTCGGATTCTCAACCCCTTCTTCATGGAGATTGCAGCTGACAAACTGCT
GAGCCTGCCAATGCAACAGCCACGGAAGATTAAGCAGAAGCCCACCACGGGCCTGTTGGCCATCACGCTG
GCCCTCCACCTCTGTGACTTGGTGCACATTGCCGGCTTTGGCTACCCAGACGCCTACAACAAGAAGCAGA
CCATTCACTACTATGAGCAGATCACGCTCAAGTCCATGGCGGGGTCAGGCCATAATGTCTCCCAAGAGGC
CCTGGCCATTAAGCGGATGCTGGAGATGGGAGCTATCAAGAACCTCACGTCCTTCTGACCTGCAGGTTCG
AAAACCTGTACTTCCAGGGCCATCACCATCACCATCACTGACTCGAGACCTAGAAAAACATGGAGCAATC
ACAAGTAGCAATACAGCAGCTACCAATGCTGATTGTGCCTGGCTAGAAGCACAAGAGGAGGAGGAGGTGG
GTTTTCCAGTCACACCTCAGGTACCTTTAAGACCAATGACTTACAAGGCAGCTGTAGATCTTAGCCACTT
TTTAAAAGAAAAGGGGGGACTGGAAGGGCTAATTCACTCCCAACGAAGACAAGATATCCTTGATCTGTGG
ATCTACCACACACAAGGCTACTTCCCTGATTGGCAGAACTACACACCAGGGCCAGGGATCAGATATCCAC
TGACCTTTGGATGGTGCTACAAGCTAGTACCAGTTGAGCAAGAGAAGGTAGAAGAAGCCAATGAAGGAGA
GAACACCCGCTTGTTACACCCTGTGAGCCTGCATGGGATGGATGACCCGGAGAGAGAAGTATTAGAGTGG
AGGTTTGACAGCCGCCTAGCATTTCATCACATGGCCCGAGAGCTGCATCCGGACTGTACTGGGTCTCTCT
GGTTAGACCAGATCTGAGCCTGGGAGCTCTCTGGCTAACTAGGGAACCCACTGCTTAAGCCTCAATAAAG
CTTGCCTTGAGTGCTTCAAGTAGTGTGTGCCCGTCTGTTGTGTGACTCTGGTAACTAGAGATCCCTCAGA
CCCTTTTAGTCAGTGTGGAAAATCTCTAGCAGGGCCCGTTTAAACCCGCTGATCAGCCTCGACTGTGCCT
TCTAGTTGCCAGCCATCTGTTGTTTGCCCCTCCCCCGTGCCTTCCTTGACCCTGGAAGGTGCCACTCCCA
CTGTCCTTTCCTAATAAAATGAGGAAATTGCATCGCATTGTCTGAGTAGGTGTCATTCTATTCTGGGGGG
TGGGGTGGGGCAGGACAGCAAGGGGGAGGATTGGGAAGACAATAGCAGGCATGCTGGGGATGCGGTGGGC
TCTATGGCTTCTGAGGCGGAAAGAACCAGCTGGGGCTCTAGGGGGTATCCCC
[124 nt withheld, positions 5723-5846]
C
[91 nt withheld, positions 5848-5938]
A
[49 nt withheld, positions 5940-5988]
CCTTTGACGTTGGAGTCCACGTTCTTT
[37 nt withheld, positions 6016-6052]
ACCCTATCTCGGTCTATTCTTTTGATTTATAAGGGATTTTGCCGATTTCGGCCTATTGGTTAAAAAATGA
GCTGATTTAACAAAAATTTAACGCGAATTAATTCTGTGGAATGTGTGTCAGTTAGGGTGTGGAAAGTCCC
CAGGCTCCCCAGCAGGCAGAAGTATGCAAAGCATGCATCTCAATTAGTCAGCAACCAGGTGTGGAAAGTC
CCCAGGCTCCCCAGCAGGCAGAAGTATGCAAAGCATGCATCTCAATTAGTCAGCAACCATAGTCCCGCCC
CTAACTCCGCCCATCCCGCCCCTAACTCCGCCCAGTTCCGCCCATTCTCCGCCCCATGGCTGACTAATTT
TTTTTATTTATGCAGAGGCCGAGGCCGCCTCTGCCTCTGAGCTATTCCAGAAGTAGTGAGGAGGCTTTTT
TGGAGGCCTAGGCTTTTGCAAAAAGCTCCCGGGAGCTTGTATATCCATTTTCGGATCTGATCAGCACGTG
TTGACAATTAATCATCGGCATAGTATATCGGCATAGTATAATACGACAAGGTGAGGAACTAAACCATGGC
CAAGTTGACCAGTGCCGTTCCGGTGCTCACCGCGCGCGACGTCGCCGGAGCGGTCGAGTTCTGGACCGAC
CGGCTCGGGTTCTCCCGGGACTTCGTGGAGGACGACTTCGCCGGTGTGGTCCGGGACGACGTGACCCTGT
TCATCAGCGCGGTCCAGGACCAGGTGGTGCCGGACAACACCCTGGCCTGGGTGTGGGTGCGCGGCCTGGA
CGAGCTGTACGCCGAGTGGTCGGAGGTCGTGTCCACGAACTTCCGGGACGCCTCCGGGCCGGCCATGACC
GAGATCGGCGAGCAGCCGTGGGGGCGGGAGTTCGCCCTGCGCGACCCGGCCGGCAACTGCGTGCACTTCG
TGGCCGAGGAGCAGGACTGACACGTGCTACGAGATTTCGATTCCACCGCCGCCTTCTATGAAAGGTTGGG
CTTCGGAATCGTTTTCCGGGACGCCGGCTGGATGATCCTCCAGCGCGGGGATCTCATGCTGGAGTTCTTC
GCCCACCCCAACTTGTTTATTGCAGCTTATAATGGTTACAAATAAAGCAATAGCATCACAAATTTCACAA
ATAAAGCATTTTTTTCACTGCATTCTAGTTGTGGTTTGTCCAAACTCATCAATGTATCTTATCATGTCTG
TATACCGTCGACCTCTAGCTAGAGCTTGGCGTAATCATGGTCATAGCTGTTTCCTGTGTGAAATTGTTAT
CCGCTCACAATTCCACACAACATACGAGCCGGAAGCATAAAGTGTAAAGCCTGGGGTGCCTAATGAGTGA
GCTAACTCACATTAATTGCGTTGCGCTCACTGCCCGCTTTCCAGTCGGGAAACCTGTCGTGCCAGCTGCA
TTAATGAATCGGCCAACGCGCGGGGAGAGGCGGTTTGCGTATTGGGCGCTCTTCCGCTTCCTCGCTCACT
GACTCGCTGCGCTCGGTCGTTCGGCTGCGGCGAGCGGTATCAGCTCACTCAAAGGCGGTAATACGGTTAT
CCACAGAATCAGGGGATAACGCAGGAAAGAACATGTGAGCAAAAGGCCAGCAAAAGGCCAGGAACCGTAA
AAAGGCCGCGTTGCTGGCGTTTTTCCATAGGCTCCGCCCCCCTGACGAGCATCACAAAAATCGACGCTCA
AGTCAGAGGTGGCGAAACCCGACAGGACTATAAAGATACCAGGCGTTTCCCCCTGGAAGCTCCCTCGTGC
GCTCTCCTGTTCCGACCCTGCCGCTTACCGGATACCTGTCCGCCTTTCTCCCTTCGGGAAGCGTGGCGCT
TTCTCATAGCTCACGCTGTAGGTATCTCAGTTCGGTGTAGGTCGTTCGCTCCAAGCTGGGCTGTGTGCAC
GAACCCCCCGTTCAGCCCGACCGCTGCGCCTTATCCGGTAACTATCGTCTTGAGTCCAACCCGGTAAGAC
ACGACTTATCGCCACTGGCAGCAGCCACTGGTAACAGGATTAGCAGAGCGAGGTATGTAGGCGGTGCTAC
AGAGTTCTTGAAGTGGTGGCCTAACTACGGCTACACTAGAAGAACAGTATTTGGTATCTGCGCTCTGCTG
AAGCCAGTTACCTTCGGAAAAAGAGTTGGTAGCTCTTGATCCGGCAAACAAACCACCGCTGGTAGCGGTG
GTTTTTTTGTTTGCAAGCAGCAGATTACGCGCAGAAAAAAAGGATCTCAAGAAGATCCTTTGATCTTTTC
TACGGGGTCTGACGCTCAGTGGAACGAAAACTCACGTTAAGGGATTTTGGTCATGAGATTATCAAAAAGG
ATCTTCACCTAGATCCTTTTAAATTAAAAATGAAGTTTTAAATCAATCTAAAGTATATATGAGTAAACTT
GGTCTGACAGTTACCAATGCTTAATCAGTGAGGCACCTATCTCAGCGATCTGTCTATTTCGTTCATCCAT
AGTTGCCTGACTCCCCGTCGTGTAGATAACTACGATACGGGAGGGCTTACCATCTGGCCCCAGTGCTGCA
ATGATACCGCGAGACCCACGCTCACCGGCTCCAGATTTATCAGCAATAAACCAGCCAGCCGGAAGGGCCG
AGCGCAGAAGTGGTCCTGCAACTTTATCCGCCTCCATCCAGTCTATTAATTGTTGCCGGGAAGCTAGAGT
AAGTAGTTCGCCAGTTAATAGTTTGCGCAACGTTGTTGCCATTGCTACAGGCATCGTGGTGTCACGCTCG
TCGTTTGGTATGGCTTCATTCAGCTCCGGTTCCCAACGATCAAGGCGAGTTACATGATCCCCCATGTTGT
GCAAAAAAGCGGTTAGCTCCTTCGGTCCTCCGATCGTTGTCAGAAGTAAGTTGGCCGCAGTGTTATCACT
CATGGTTATGGCAGCACTGCATAATTCTCTTACTGTCATGCCATCCGTAAGATGCTTTTCTGTGACTGGT
GAGTACTCAACCAAGTCATTCTGAGAATAGTGTATGCGGCGACCGAGTTGCTCTTGCCCGGCGTCAATAC
GGGATAATACCGCGCCACATAGCAGAACTTTAAAAGTGCTCATCATTGGAAAACGTTCTTCGGGGCGAAA
ACTCTCAAGGATCTTACCGCTGTTGAGATCCAGTTCGATGTAACCCACTCGTGCACCCAACTGATCTTCA
GCATCTTTTACTTTCACCAGCGTTTCTGGGTGAGCAAAAACAGGAAGGCAAAATGCCGCAAAAAAGGGAA
TAAGGGCGACACGGAAATGTTGAATACTCATACTCTTCCTTTTTCAATATTATTGAAGCATTTATCAGGG
TTATTGTCTCATGAGCGGATACATATTTGAATGTATTTAGAAAAATAAACAAATAGGGGTTCCGCGCACA
TTTCCCCGAAAAGTGCCACCTGACGTC
Features (pLannotate 1.2.2; 31 found; start..end, strand, type, name):
     28..80      -  misc_feature   bom (fragment): basis of mobility region from pBR322
    235..614     +  enhancer       CMV enhancer: human cytomegalovirus immediate early enhancer
    615..814     +  promoter       CMV promoter: human cytomegalovirus (CMV) immediate early promoter
    832..1012    +  LTR            5' LTR (truncated): truncated 5' long terminal repeat (LTR) from HIV-1
   1059..1184    +  misc_feature   HIV-1 Ψ: packaging signal of human immunodeficiency virus type 1
   1168..1531    +  CDS            HIV-1 gag (fragment): gag protein from human immunodeficiency virus 1; gag
   1677..1910    +  misc_feature   RRE: The Rev response element (RRE) of HIV-1 allows for Rev-dependent mRNA export from the nucleus to the cytoplasm.
   2287..2388    +  CDS            Rev (fragment): human immunodeficiency virus 1 (HIV-1) Rev protein; rev; enhances nuclear export of unspliced and incompletely spliced viral mRNAs
   2463..2766    +  enhancer       CMV enhancer: human cytomegalovirus immediate early enhancer
   2767..2970    +  promoter       CMV promoter: human cytomegalovirus (CMV) immediate early promoter
   3008..3103    +  CDS            DPP4 (fragment): DPP4_HUMAN - Also known as ADCP2, CD26. Experimental evidence at protein level: Swiss-Prot protein existence level 1. (Microbial infection) Acts as a receptor for human coronavirus MERS-CoV-2. From Homo sapiens (Human).
   3098..3757    +  CDS            IGHG1 (fragment): IGHG1_HUMAN - Experimental evidence at protein level: Swiss-Prot protein existence level 1. Constant region of immunoglobulin heavy chains. Immunoglobulins, also known as antibodies, are membrane-bound or secreted glycoproteins produced by B lymphocytes. In the recognition phase of humoral immunity, the membrane-bound immunoglobulins serve as receptors which, upon binding of a specific antigen, trigger the clonal expansion and differentiation of B lymphocytes into immunoglobulins- secreting plasma cells. Secreted immunoglobulins mediate the effector phase of humoral immunity, which results in
   3803..4675    +  CDS            ST3GAL4 (fragment): SIA4C_HUMAN - Also known as CGS23, NANTA3, SIAT4C, STZ. Experimental evidence at protein level: Swiss-Prot protein existence level 1. A beta-galactoside alpha2-3 sialyltransferase involved in terminal sialylation of glycoproteins and glycolipids (PubMed:8288606, PubMed:8611500). Catalyzes the transfer of sialic acid (N-acetyl- neuraminic acid; Neu5Ac) from the nucleotide sugar donor CMP-Neu5Ac onto acceptor Galbeta-(1->3)-GalNAc- and Galbeta-(1->4)-GlcNAc- terminated glycoconjugates through an alpha2-3 linkage (PubMed:8288606, PubMed:8611500). Plays a major role in hemostasis. Responsible for
   4690..4708    +  CDS            TEV site (fragment): tobacco etch virus (TEV) protease recognition and cleavage site
   4725..5234    +  CDS            nef (fragment): NEF_HV1LA - Experimental evidence at protein level: Swiss-Prot protein existence level 1. Extracellular Nef protein targets CD4(+) T-lymphocytes for apoptosis by interacting with CXCR4 surface receptors. From Human immunodeficiency virus type 1 group M subtype B (isolate Lai) (HIV-1).
   5241..5421    +  LTR            5' LTR (truncated): truncated 5' long terminal repeat (LTR) from HIV-1
   5453..5677    +  polyA_signal   bGH poly(A) signal: bovine growth hormone polyadenylation signal
   5681..5702    +  promoter       SV40 promoter (fragment): SV40 enhancer and early promoter
   5723..6151    +  rep_origin     f1 ori (sequence partly withheld): f1 bacteriophage origin of replication; arrow indicates direction of (+) strand synthesis
   6165..6494    +  promoter       SV40 promoter: SV40 enhancer and early promoter
   6542..6589    +  promoter       EM7 promoter: synthetic bacterial promoter&nbsp
   6608..6982    +  CDS            BleoR: antibiotic-binding protein; Sh ble from Streptoalloteichus hindustanus; confers resistance to bleomycin, phleomycin, and Zeocin™
   6992..7117    +  CDS            ble (fragment): BLE_KLEPN - Experimental evidence at protein level: Swiss-Prot protein existence level 1. Binding protein with a strong affinity to the bleomycin family of antibiotics. Binds to CL990; an antimitotic-antibiotic compound. From Klebsiella pneumoniae.
   7112..7233    +  polyA_signal   SV40 poly(A) signal: SV40 polyadenylation signal
   7306..7322    -  protein_bind   lac operator: The lac repressor binds to the lac operator to inhibit transcription in E. coli. This inhibition can be relieved by adding lactose or isopropyl-β-D-thiogalactopyranoside (IPTG). lac repressor encoded by lacI
   7330..7360    -  promoter       lac promoter: promoter for the E. coli lac operon
   7375..7396    -  protein_bind   CAP binding site: CAP binding activates transcription in the presence of cAMP. E. coli catabolite activator protein
   7409..7501    -  CDS            lacI (fragment): lac repressor; lacI; The lac repressor binds to the lac operator to inhibit transcription in E. coli. This inhibition can be relieved by adding lactose or isopropyl-β-D-thiogalactopyranoside (IPTG).
   7684..8272    -  rep_origin     ori: high-copy-number ColE1/pMB1/pBR322/pUC origin of replication
   8443..9303    -  CDS            AmpR: β-lactamase; bla; confers resistance to ampicillin, carbenicillin, and related antibiotics
   9304..9408    -  promoter       AmpR promoter: bla
