[The description below was written by a language model from this plasmid's Addgene catalogue record and pLannotate feature annotations shown in this document.]
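Description:
pCSCG-TM(DPP4)-Fc-hST3Gal4 WT is a lentiviral mammalian expression plasmid of about 9.4 kb, built on the pCSCG backbone, that displays a human sialyltransferase on the mammalian cell surface. In bacteria it replicates from a high-copy ColE1/pUC-type origin and is selected with ampicillin through the AmpR (β-lactamase) gene. An f1 origin is also annotated. The transfer-vector portion is HIV-1 derived. A CMV enhancer/promoter is fused to a truncated 5' LTR to drive genomic RNA production in packaging cells, followed by the Ψ packaging signal with a gag fragment and then the Rev response element for Rev-dependent nuclear export. The downstream LTR region is annotated as a nef fragment plus truncated LTR and is followed by a bGH polyadenylation signal. Outside the LTR-flanked region, an SV40/EM7-driven BleoR cassette with an SV40 poly(A) signal encodes resistance to Zeocin-type antibiotics. Because it lies outside the LTRs, it would not be carried into transduced cells.

The payload is a 1,668 bp human fusion gene under an internal CMV promoter. An N-terminal fragment of DPP4 (CD26) supplies the transmembrane anchor and is followed by the human IgG1 Fc region. Last comes the ST3Gal4 sequence lacking amino acids 1-42, a beta-galactoside α2-3 sialyltransferase, here otherwise wild type. A partial TEV protease site is annotated just after the enzyme coding region, though the record does not explain its role. According to the depositor, the fusion is enzymatically active on acceptor substrates at the mammalian cell surface. The associated work uses this display format for high-throughput engineering of glycosyltransferases, where this construct represents the wild-type enzyme.
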