Addgene plasmid #239825: pCSCG-TM(DPP4)-Fc-hST3Gal4 WT
Purpose: Displays Fc-fusion hST3Gal4 WT on mammalian cell surface via transmembrane domain of DPP4
Depositing lab: Sriram Neelamegham. Depositing organization: University at Buffalo (SUNY Buffalo). Publication: Mammalian Cell Surface Display for High-Throughput Protein Engineering of Glycosyltransferases. Hombu R, Neelamegham S. Small. 2025 May 26:e2502318. doi: 10.1002/smll.202502318. PubMed 40417887.
Backbone
  Vector backbone: pCSCG
  Backbone size w/o insert (bp): 7772
  Total vector size (bp): 9440
  Vector type: Mammalian Expression, Lentiviral
Growth in bacteria
  Bacterial resistance: Ampicillin, 100 μg/mL
  Growth temperature: 37°C
  Growth strain: NEB Stable
  Copy number: High Copy
Gene/Insert
  Gene/Insert name: TM(DPP4)-Fc-hST3Gal4 WT
  Species: H. sapiens (human)
  Insert size (bp): 1668
  Mutation: amino acids 1-42 of hST3Gal4 were deleted
  Promoter: CMV promoter
  Tag / fusion protein: human IgG1 Fc region (N terminal on insert)
  Cloning method: Gibson Cloning
  Sequencing primers: 5′ CGCAAATGGGCGGTAGGCGTG; 3′ CAGCATTGGTAGCTGCTGTA
Resource information
  A portion of this plasmid was derived from a plasmid made by: Sriram Neelamegham (Addgene #239822)
Terms and licenses: Academic/Nonprofit Terms; Industry Terms: Not Available to Industry
Depositor comments: Insert size includes N-terminal TM and Fc portion. TM(DPP4)-Fc-hST3Gal4 WT shows enzymatic activity for acceptor substrates on mammalian cell surface. Please visit https://doi.org/10.21203/rs.3.rs-5004188/v1 for the preprint.
How to cite: pCSCG-TM(DPP4)-Fc-hST3Gal4 WT was a gift from Sriram Neelamegham (Addgene plasmid # 239825 ; http://n2t.net/addgene:239825 ; RRID:Addgene_239825)
